>Addgene plasmid #225307 | pXD70EN21-Pct5-GPA_25800-(+)-Eldh2(GpDSM19378) | addgene full sequence | sequence record 463827 | Addgene NGS Result
AGCTTGCTGGGGCTTTTCTTTTTCAAATAAAACGAAAGGCTCAGTCGAAAGACTGGGCCTTTCGTTTTAT
CTGTTGTTTGTCGGTGAACGCTCTCTACTAGAGGAGCTCATGCCGGCGGCACCTCGCTAACGGATTCACC
ACTCCAAGAATTGGAGCCAATCAATTCTTGCGGAGAACTGTGAATGCGCAAACCAACCCTTGGCAGAACA
TATCCATCGCGTCCGCCATCTCCAGCAGCCGCACGCGGCGCATCTCGGGCCGCGTTGCTGGCGTTTTTCC
ATAGGCTCCGCCCCCCTGACGAGCATCACAAAAATCGACGCTCAAGTCAGAGGTGGCGAAACCCGACAGG
ACTATAAAGATACCAGGCGTTTCCCCCTGGAAGCTCCCTCGTGCGCTCTCCTGTTCCGACCCTGCCGCTT
ACCGGATACCTGTCCGCCTTTCTCCCTTCGGGAAGCGTGGCGCTTTCTCATAGCTCACGCTGTAGGTATC
TCAGTTCGGTGTAGGTCGTTCGCTCCAAGCTGGGCTGTGTGCACGAACCCCCCGTTCAGCCCGACCGCTG
CGCCTTATCCGGTAACTATCGTCTTGAGTCCAACCCGGTAAGACACGACTTATCGCCACTGGCAGCAGCC
ACTGGTAACAGGATTAGCAGAGCGAGGTATGTAGGCGGTGCTACAGAGTTCTTGAAGTGGTGGCCTAACT
ACGGCTACACTAGAAGGACAGTATTTGGTATCTGCGCTCTGCTGAAGCCAGTTACCTTCGGAAAAAGAGT
TGGTAGCTCTTGATCCGGCAAACAAACCACCGCTGGTAGCGGTGGTTTTTTTGTTTGCAAGCAGCAGATT
ACGCGCAGAAAAAAAGGATCTCAAGAAGATCCTTTGATCTTTTCTACGGGGTCTGACGCTCAGTGGAACG
AAAACTCACGTTAAGGGATTTTGGTCATGAGATTATCAAAAAGGATCTTCACCTAGATCCTTTTAAATTA
AAAATGAAGTTTTAAATCAATCTAAAGTATATATGAGTAAACTTGGTCTGACAGTTACCAATGCTTAATC
AGTGAGGCACCTATCTCAGCGATCTGTCTATTTCGTTCATCCATAGTTGCCTGACTCCCCGTCGTGTAGA
TAACTACGATACGGGAGGGCTTACCATCTGGCCCCAGTGCTGCAATGATACCGCGAGACCCACGCTCACC
GGCTCCAGATTTATCAGCAATAAACCAGCCAGCCGGAAGGGCCGAGCGCAGAAGTGGTCCTGCAACTTTA
TCCGCCTCCATCCAGTCTATTAATTGTTGCCGGGAAGCTAGAGTAAGTAGTTCGCCAGTTAATAGTTTGC
GCAACGTTGTTGCCATTGCTGCAGGCATCGTGGTGTCACGCTCGTCGTTTGGTATGGCTTCATTCAGCTC
CGGTTCCCAACGATCAAGGCGAGTTACATGATCCCCCATGTTGTGCAAAAAAGCGGTTAGCTCCTTCGGT
CCTCCGATCGTTGTCAGAAGTAAGTTGGCCGCAGTGTTATCACTCATGGTTATGGCAGCACTGCATAATT
CTCTTACTGTCATGCCATCCGTAAGATGCTTTTCTGTGACTGGTGAGTACTCAACCAAGTCATTCTGAGA
ATAGTGTATGCGGCGACCGAGTTGCTCTTGCCCGGCGTCAACACGGGATAATACCGCGCCACATAGCAGA
ACTTTAAAAGTGCTCATCATTGGAAAACGTTCTTCGGGGCGAAAACTCTCAAGGATCTTACCGCTGTTGA
GATCCAGTTCGATGTAACCCACTCGTGCACCCAACTGATCTTCAGCATCTTTTACTTTCACCAGCGTTTC
TGGGTGAGCAAAAACAGGAAGGCAAAATGCCGCAAAAAAGGGAATAAGGGCGACACGGAAATGTTGAATA
CTCATACTCTTCCTTTTTCAATATTATTGAAGCATTTATCAGGGTTATTGTCTCATGAGCGGATACATAT
TTGAATGTATTTAGAAAAATAAACAAATAGGGGTTCCGCGCACATTTCCCCGAAAAGTGCCACCTGACGT
CTAAGAAACCATTATTATCATGACATTAACCTATAAAAATAGGCGTATCACGAGGCCCTTTCGTCTTCAA
GGCGAAAAAACCCCGCCGAAGCGGGGTTTTTTGCGAAATATAATGACCCTCTTGATAACCCAAGAGGGCA
TTTTTTAGGAACGGTTATTTGATTATTAATCCGGCGGCAACTGAAACGATTCGGATCCTGTATTACTATT
CTGAATTCGCGGCCGCTTCTAGATCTAGCGCTTGAATTTCGCGTACCGCTCTCGCGCAATTTCGAGTGTC
GAGTTCCTGACACGCTCAAAGCGTTCTTTGTCCTTCTGCCATAGGCTACGAACAGCAAGCCCACGCACCG
AATTGAATATCAACCAAAGGATATCTTCTGCATCATCACGCGAAAGACCACGGCTCACCAGAACACCAAG
CCACATATCCTCGACGACAAACCGATTCCTCTCTACCGTGCGCTGAATACCCTCGCGTAACGCTGGGTCC
CGGTCGGCAGCCACAATCAAATCAAGGCTGATAGAGAAGTCATCGTCGAGGAAAAATTCGGCGGCGTCGT
CCAGCATTTGCTGGATGACGTCATCCTCTGGCTTCAATTTCGCTAATCGAGCCCGACTGCGTTCGGTGAT
CTGTTCGTAAAGCCATTCAAAAGTGGCAAGCAGAAGCTCAAGCTTTGTCGGGAAATGATGGCTCTGCGCT
CCTCTGGAGACACCAGCAGCACCGGGCACATCTGCGATCCGGAATCCCGCGTAACCTTTTTCCCGTAAAA
CCCCCAGGGCCGCTGCAATCAACTTGCCCTGGGTCTCCATTGCGCGCTCTGCCTGTGTTCTTCTCTTTGG
ACTCATGATCACCATTTTTTTTACTAAAGCTTGATCTGCAATTTGAATAATAACCACTCCTTTGTTTATC
CACCGAACTAAGTTGGTGTTTTTTGAAGCTTGAATTAGATATTTAAAAGTATCATATCTAATATTATAAC
TAAATTTTCTAAAAAAAACATTGAAGGAACGGTTATTTGATTATTAATCCGGCTTTTTTATTATTTAGGC
AACTGAAACGATTCGGATCCTGTATTACTATTCTATTTTGTCAAAATAATTTTATTGACAACGTCTTATT
AACGTTGATATAATTTAAATTTTATTTGACAAAAATGGGCTCGTGTTGTACAATAAATGTAGTAACAAAC
AGACAATCTGGTCTGTTTGTATTATGATTAACTAATAAGGAGGACAAACATGGATCAGGCCAATAGCTAC
TACGAGGCCCATAAGGGCGAGGTGGAGTGGCGCGACGGCGACTACACGGTGACGCGCACGACGGTGTGGT
CGGGGCCCGGTTGCCACGACGGCTGCGGCGTGCTGTACTACACGAAGGACGGCAAGCTGGAGAAGGTGGA
GGGCGACCCCGACTGCCCCTTCAACCAGGGCACGCTGTGCATGCGCTGCCTGGAGATGCCCGAAGCCGTG
AACCATCCCGACCGGCCGACCGGTCCGCTCAAGCGGGCGGGCGAGCGCGGCGAGAACAAGTGGGAGTCCG
TCACCTGGGACGAGGCCTACGACATTATCGAGGAGAAGGTGCGCGCCATCTGGAAGGACTACGGCGCCGA
GTCCATCGCGTGCATGATCGGCACCGGTCGCAACAACTGCTGGCAGATCCCGTACCTGTGCTATGCGGCG
TTCGGCTCGCCGAACTTCTGCCTGGGATTCCTCTCGGGCGAGTCGTGCTTCCAGCCACGCTCGGCGGCCA
TGGCCTCCATGAACGGCGACTTCCTCATCGCCGACATGTCACAGCAGTTCGAGAGCCGCTACGACACCGA
GAACACCGAGTGGGTTCCGCCTGAGATGATCGTGGTCTGGGGGTGCAACCCCATCGCCTCGAACTCCGAC
AACTTCTACGGAGGCTGGGTCGTCGACTGCATGCAGCGCGGCAGCCGGTTGATCACCGTCGACCCGTCGC
TCACCTGGTTGGCGGCCCGTTCCGACTATTGGCTGCGCCTGCGCCCCGGCACCGACGGCGCGCTCGCCCT
GGCCATGCTCAACGTCATCATCTCCGAGGACCTCTACGACCGCGAGTTCGTCGAGAAGTGGTGCTACGGC
TTCGACGAGCTTGCCGAGCGCGTCAAGGAATGGACGCCGGAGCGGGCGGAGGCGGTGTGCTGGGTTCCGA
AGGACACCATAATCGGGGCGGCGCGCGCCTACGCGAAGGCCAAGCCCGCCACCATCCACTGGGGCCTGCC
CATTGACCAGGCGGTTGTCGGCATCCCCACGGCGCAGGCCATCAACGCGCTGTGGGCCGTCACCGGCAAC
ACGGACGTGCCGGGCGGCAACATCATCATCCGCAACGCGTTCGAGCAGAACGTGTCGTACAACTACGGAT
ACCAGACCCTTCCCGCCGAGGTGCAGGCCAAGCGCATCGGCGCGGAGTACCCGCTCATGTCCAAGGCCGG
GTTCAGCTCCACGGCCCACTCGGACTCCATCCTGCAGGCCATCGAGACCGGCAAGCCGTATCCCATCCGC
ATGCTCTGGCTTTCCTCCACGAACCCTATCGCCAACATGGCGTCCGACGCGCCGCGCGTCTACCGGGCGG
TGCGCACCCTCGACTTCGTCGTGGTGTCCGACCCGTTCCTCACCCCCACGGCCGTGGCGTTCGCCGACGT
GTTCCTGCCGGCGTCCATGAGCTGCGAGCGCAACACGCAGCGCGTATGGTGGGTGCCGCTGCGCGGCATG
AAGAAGGTGACGCAGTTCGCCGACGTGCGTTCCGACGACACCATCGTCACGGACCTCGGACGCCGCCTGC
ATCCCGAGAACTTCCCCTGGACCGATGACATCGGCTGGACGAACGATATCCTCGTCAACGACACGCCAGG
TTACGACGGCGACTTCGAGCAGCTGTGCAAGGACGTGTACGTCTATCCCGCGTTCGAGTACCGCAAGCAC
GAGAAGGGCCTGCTGCGCCCCGACGGGCAGCCCGGTTTCAACACGCCGTCCGGCCGCATCGAGCTCTACA
ACAGCATCTTCGCGCTGTGGGGCTACGACCCGCTGCCGCAGTGGGAGGAGCCATCCTGCTCGCCGTACGC
CTCGCCGGAGCTGTACGAGCAGTACCCCTTCGTGCTGACGACGGGCGCGCGCTCGGTGGAGTTCTTCCAT
TCCGAGCATCGCCAGCTGGAGACGAGCCGCGAGTTCCACCCCGATCCGCTGTTCGAGATGAGCCCGAAGG
CCGCCGAGGCCGCAGGGCTGTCCGAGGGGGATTGGTGCTGGCTGGAGAACCATCGCGGCCGCTGCCGCCA
GAAGCTGCACGTGAACCCCTCGCTCGACGACCGCGTGGTGCGCGCCGAGCACGGCTGGTGGTTCCCGGAG
CAGGAGGCCGCGGAACCTGTCCTGTTCGGAGTGTTCGACTCCAACATCAACAACCTGCTGCCGCAGTGCG
AGAACGGGCCGACCGGTTACGGTGCCCCGTACAAGAACCAGCTGTGCCGTGTGTACGCCTGCACGGAGGA
GAACAGCGCCGAGCTGCCCACGGCATGCGTGACGAGGAAGGACGGGTACTCGAAATGAGCGCTAACGCAT
TGATGATCGACTACGGGTTCTGCACGGGCTGCCACGCCTGCGAGGTGGCCTGCAAGAAGCATCTGGGCCT
GCCCGCGGGCCAGCACGGCATCCGCGTGCTCCAGGACGGCCCCCGCGAGCTCGCGGGCGGAGGGTGGGAG
TACAACTTCCTGCCCATGCCCACGTCGCTCTGCGACCTGTGCGCCTCCCGCCTGGCCGAGGGCAAGGACG
CCGCCTGCGTCCACCACTGCCCGGCCCACTGCATGGCGCTCGGGCCGGCCGAGGAGCTGGCGGCGAGGGC
TGCCGAGAAGACGCGGTGCGTGGTCTTCTCCTAGACTAGTCGACTCACACTGGCTCACCTTCGGGTGGGC
CTTTCTGCGTTTATATACTAGAGAGAGAATATAAAAAGCCAGATTATTAATCCGGCTTTTTTATTATTTA
ATTCCTGTTATAAAAAAAGGATCAATTTTGAACTCTCTCCCAAAGTTGATCCCTTAACGATCTAAAACAA
TTCATCCAGTAAAATATAATATTTTATTTTCTCCCAATCAGGCTTGATCCCCAGTAAGTCAAAAAATAGC
TCGACATACTGTTCTTCCCCGATATCCTCCCTGATCGACCGGACGCAGAAGGCAATGTCATACCACTTGT
CCGCCCTGCCGCTTCTCCCAAGATCAATAAAGCCACTTACTTTGCCATCTTTCACAAAGATGTTGCTGTC
TCCCAGGTCGCCGTGGGAAAAGACAAGTTCCTCTTCGGGCTTTTCCGTCTTTAAAAAATCATACAGCTCG
CGCGGATCTTTAAATGGAGTGTCTTCTTCCCAGTTTTCGCAATCCACATCGGCCAGATCGTTATTCAGTA
AGTAATCCAATTCGGCTAAGCGGCTGTCTAAGCTATTCGTATAGGGACAATCCGATATGTCGATGGAGTG
AAAGAGCCTGATGCACTCCGCATACAGCTCGATAATCTTTTCAGGGCTTTGTTCATCTTCATACTCTTCC
GAGCAAAGGACGCCATCGGCCTCACTCATGAGCAGATTGCTCCAGCCATCATGCCGTTCAAAGTGCAGGA
CCTTTGGAACAGGCAGCTTTCCTTCCAGCCATAGCATCATGTCCTTTTCCCGTTCCACATCATAGGTGGT
CCCTTTATACCGGCTGTCCGTCATTTTTAAATATAGGTTTTCATTTTCTCCCACCAGCTTATATACCTTA
GCAGGAGACATTCCTTCCGTATCTTTTACGCAGCGGTATTTTTCGATCAGTTTTTTCAATTCCGGTGATA
TTCTCATTTTAGCCATTTATTATTTCCTTCCTCTTTTCTACAGTATTTAAAGATACCCCAAGAAGCTAAT
TATAACAAGACGAACTCCAATTCACTGTTCCTTGCATTCTAAAACCTTAAATACCAGAAAACAGCTTTTT
CAAAGTTGTTTTCAAAGTTGGCGTATAACATAGTATCGACGGAGCCGATTTTGAAACCACAATTATGATA
GAATTTACAAGCTATAAGGTTATTGTCCTGGGTTTCAAGCATTAGTCCATGCAAGTTTTTATGCTTTGCC
CATTCTATAGATATATTGATAAGAAGACTGGAATGCCCGCTCCGCCGGGATTATTCGAAAGCGCATCGTC
CAAGCGAGACCGTCTGCATTCGGAAATCTCGGCCGGTTCGCGCCGAGGAAGCCCATCTGGCTGCATCCCA
AATCGACACACAACGCACGGAGGCCCCGGCGATCGCCGGGGCCTCCGAATCATGCGCATCGTGGAAGCGA
AGCTCCGCAAAAAACCCCGCTTCAGCGGGGTTTTTTCGCGTCGCACCTCCTTGTCGTGTATTACAGGTAC
TACTATAACACATCATCTAGCCCGCCCGCGATACGTCCTCTGCGGTGCAGCGTGGTCGCGGTTCCACGCA
TCCGCCGCCCGCTGCGCATCGCGCAGCACGTCATTAAGGCTCTGTTGCCTTGGCTGTTCCCTGCGCATCA
GATATTCGAGCGGGCGCGATATTCGACTTCTAAGCTCTTCCACTTTGATTCGCATTCCCGCAACTCCTGC
TCTGATGCGGCTCGCGAGTCCATCGCACTTAACAACGATGTTATCGAGGATTGCGCCGCGCTCAGCTTTT
CCCGCAGCTTCCCAGCCCCGAACCTCGGTAGCGATGGGTTGAAGCTCTCCAATGTCTCGCGCAACTCCGT
CCGCTCGTTGCCGAAGACACTCCAATCGGTCTTGCTCATCTTCGATATCGAGCTTCACGTCCTCGAGCTG
GCTGTCAAGCTCGGCAAGGTCACCCTCCTTGTCGGCAATCTCGGTAACAAGCTCTGCCTTACGCGTTTCG
GCATCATTCAGTAAAGCGGCGGCTTCTTCCCTAGCCGCCGCGACGATTCGCGCCGCTTCGTCCTTCGCAG
GTTCAACCACGGCCTTATCGACCGCACAGCGTACCTTGTCGATATCCACGGACTTGTCCGTGTATACACG
CTGCGCCCGCGTCTCCTCGTCAAGCTCGATTGCAGGGCGGTAGCCCATGCGCCCCTCTAGGTAATCCCCA
AGCTCCTTGTGCATGCTCCGGTAGAAGCTGCGGGGGCACATCTGCTTGTAGTTGAACCGTCCATCTAGGA
TGGGCGTGAACGGCACGTGCATGTGGTCGCGGGCGGGCGTGCCATCCTTCAACACCTCGTCCTTGTGGAC
GTACCCGCCCATCATGTTCTCGATGCCGAACTTCTTCGACAGGTACCAGTACGTGAGACGGAAGAACCTG
TCCTCATCGCCCTTGCGCACATTGTCGGGAAGCGTCACAACAACGTCAGCCATAACGACCGCATCCTTGC
GCGTGGCACGCTTCCCTGCGGCCTTCTGGGCCTCGTTCACGCGCTCGATGCGGCTCTCCACCGTGCCCCA
GTTCGGCTCGCCATCGCGCGGCTCCACGCGCCCCACAACGAGCTTGCCGTCCTTGTTCGTGTAGTGGCCG
ACCACCAAGTCGTTCTTGATGCGCTCGGGGTCGATGTTGTCGCGCTCCAGGCTGCTGCGGTCGCGGCGGT
AGTGGGCAAGCATGTGCCCGACCGATGGAGCCTTGTATTTCGCGATGTGAGCCATGGAAACCTCCGAACC
GTACAGACTTAATCGACTAAAGTCTAGCACGTTAGACCTTAGCTACGCTAAGGACGTGGCAGGGCCAGCC
CTGCACCCGCTCGGGCGTTCCCCCCGAGACCCCCCAGCCCTTGCCCGTTCGCGGCTTCGCTCACGGCCCT
CGGGCCATCGGCGCGAGCGCCGAACGGAGGGACTTCGCCCCTCCGAACCACCCCTCAATCTACCTGCGGT
TCGGCACACGGCACACGGCACTATTAGGGGGGCCGTCGTAGTGGCCCCCCTGTGGTCATTTGTCATTTGT
CATTTGTCACATTATTTTTCGGACACATTATTTTTCGGACGTAGTTAGCGAAAAATAATGAGCCGCCCGA
TTCTGCAGGTCTCATCCAGTCGAGACACGGGCAAGGAAAGGGTCGATGGAGCAGAGCGTCCATCGACCCT
TAATCAAGTCTGGTCTATTCGGTTGGCCGTCGCGTCAATTCCGCAATCCGTGAACGAGTCGGCTTAGATC
TGCGCGAGCGCAGACCACGCCGCCCCGTAGTCACGCATTGCTGCATTGACCCGACTACTCTTTGGCACCT
GACTGTTCCACGCACTTGCGCTTACGTTCGGCGTTCAGATAGTTCCCGCGACAATAGCGCTCGAGAATCG
AGTTGTACCCCACGATGATTTCGCGGTACTGCTCGGGAAACTCCCTCAGCGCCGCAGCCGTGAAATCGTT
GATGGTCTCGAACCTCTCGCACATGATGAAGCCGACCAACTCGAAGAGCATGTCCTGCTTGTCCTTAGTC
GAGAGCTGTTCGAGCTGACCAATGTCGAAGTTGTTTCCCTCGATGCGTGCTTCGACCGGATACAGCTCCT
TGCCCTTCTTGCGACAGGAAGCCGTGTCGTGAATCAGATAGTCATACGCATGCCTGATGTTGTTGATTGG
CTCGGCTGACGAACAGCACTTCTTGCCGTCCGCGCTCAATCGGTTCAAGACGTTGATGATTGCCTTGCGT
GTCGTGTTGCCGCCCCAGACAACAATGACGTGCGCATGCGTCTTGCGCTGCTTGCTCTTCTGGTCATGGT
CTATGTCGTGAACCGCATAAGCGAAAGGCACTTGAAGAATGTCGTCTATCTCGTCCTGCCAGTCATCGCG
CATGTTCTCTGGGTAGCAGATGCCCTCCCAGAGCTTCACCTTCGTCTCGCCAGCGTTTGCCGCCATGCTA
TAATCTCCTTGTCTCGAATGCCCCTGCTGCCGCCA
Features (pLannotate 1.2.2; 10 found; start..end, strand, type, name):
     24..95      +  terminator     rrnB T1 terminator: transcription terminator T1 from the E. coli rrnB gene
    276..864     -  rep_origin     ori: high-copy-number ColE1/pMB1/pBR322/pUC origin of replication
   1035..1895    -  CDS            AmpR: β-lactamase; bla; confers resistance to ampicillin, carbenicillin, and related antibiotics
   1896..2000    -  promoter       AmpR promoter: bla
   2243..2262    +  misc_feature   BioBrick prefix: BioBrick prefix for parts that start with "ATG"
   2265..2876    -  CDS            CymR: cumate repressor (Mullick et al., 2006); cymR from Pseudomonas putida
   3214..3241    +  protein_bind   CuO: CymR-binding P2 operator sequence from the p-cmt operon of Pseudomonas putida (Mullick et al., 2006) CymR
   5932..5959    +  terminator     T7Te terminator: phage T7 early transcription terminator
   6082..6876    -  CDS            KanR: aminoglycoside phosphotransferase; aphA-3; confers resistance to kanamycin
   6972..7187    -  CDS            satA (fragment): STA_BACSU - Also known as yyaR. Experimental evidence at protein level: Swiss-Prot protein existence level 1. Involved in resistance to streptothricin, a broad-spectrum antibiotic produced by streptomycetes. Detoxifies streptothricin via acetylation of the beta amino group of the first beta-lysyl moiety of streptothricin. From Bacillus subtilis (strain 168).
