[The description below was written by a language model from this plasmid's Addgene catalogue record and pLannotate feature annotations shown in this document.]
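Description:
pXD70EN21-Pct5-GPA_25800-(+)-Eldh2(GpDSM19378) is a bacterial expression plasmid of about 9.9 kb, built on the pXD69m2 backbone, for cumate-inducible production of a gut bacterial enzyme in Eggerthella lenta DSM 2243. It is propagated in E. coli through a high-copy ColE1/pUC-type origin and is catalogued as kanamycin-selected, consistent with the annotated aphA-3 aminoglycoside phosphotransferase gene. The feature table also detects an intact β-lactamase gene with its promoter and a fragment resembling a streptothricin acetyltransferase next to the kanamycin marker, although the catalogue lists only kanamycin resistance. No replicon for Eggerthella is annotated. Roughly 2.7 kb downstream of the resistance genes is unannotated, and the record does not state what it encodes or how the plasmid is maintained in that host.

The payload is (+)-Eldh2, also called (+)-dihydroxyenterolactone dehydroxylase 2 (locus GPA_25800), from Gordonibacter pamelaeae DSM 19378. The automated annotation does not label this gene, but it presumably lies in the unannotated stretch between the CuO operator and the T7Te terminator. Regulation relies on the Pseudomonas putida cumate switch. A divergently oriented cymR gene supplies the CymR repressor, which binds the CuO operator in the promoter region (named Pct5 in the plasmid title) and blocks transcription until cumate releases it. The T7Te terminator follows the expression region, and an rrnB T1 terminator is also present, likely insulating the cassette from neighbouring transcription.

According to the associated publication title, the plasmid supports studies of enantiocomplementary gut bacterial enzymes that metabolize dietary polyphenols, by allowing heterologous expression of this dehydroxylase in a related gut Actinobacterium.
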