Addgene plasmid #225307: pXD70EN21-Pct5-GPA_25800-(+)-Eldh2(GpDSM19378)
Purpose: Expresses Gordonibacter pamelaeae DSM 19378 (+)-Eldh2 in Eggerthella lenta DSM 2243 with a cumate inducible promoter
Depositing lab: Emily Balskus. Depositing organization: Harvard University. Publication: Enantiocomplementary Gut Bacterial Enzymes Metabolize Dietary Polyphenols. Dong X, Bae M, Le C, Aguilar Ramos MA, Balskus EP. J Am Chem Soc. 2025 Mar 5;147(9):7231-7244. doi: 10.1021/jacs.4c09892. Epub 2025 Feb 24. PubMed 39993729.
Backbone
  Vector backbone: pXD69m2
  Vector type: Bacterial Expression
Growth in bacteria
  Bacterial resistance: Kanamycin, 50 μg/mL
  Growth temperature: 37°C
  Growth strain: DH5alpha
  Copy number: High Copy
Gene/Insert
  Gene/Insert name: (+)-Eldh2 (alt names: (+)-dihydroxyenterolactone dehydroxylase 2; GPA_25800)
  Species: Gordonibacter pamelaeae DSM 19378
Terms and licenses: Academic/Nonprofit Terms; Industry Terms: Not Available to Industry
How to cite: pXD70EN21-Pct5-GPA_25800-(+)-Eldh2(GpDSM19378) was a gift from Emily Balskus (Addgene plasmid # 225307 ; http://n2t.net/addgene:225307 ; RRID:Addgene_225307)
